Addgene plasmid #142693: TFORF0808
Purpose: Lentiviral vector for overexpressing transcription factor ORFs with unique 24-bp barcodes. Barcodes facilitate identification of transcription factors in pooled screens.
Depositing lab: Feng Zhang. Depositing organization: Broad Institute. Publication: A transcription factor atlas of directed differentiation. Joung J, Ma S, Tay T, Geiger-Schuller KR, Kirchgatterer PC, Verdine VK, Guo B, Arias-Garcia MA, Allen WE, Singh A, Kuksenko O, Abudayyeh OO, Gootenberg JS, Fu Z, Macrae RK, Buenrostro JD, Regev A, Zhang F. Cell. 2023 Jan 5;186(1):209-229.e26. doi: 10.1016/j.cell.2022.11.026. PubMed 36608654.
Backbone
  Vector backbone: pLX_TRC317
  Backbone manufacturer: Broad Institute Genetic Perturbation Platform
  Backbone size w/o insert (bp): 8264
  Vector type: Mammalian Expression, Lentiviral
  Selectable markers: Puromycin
Growth in bacteria
  Bacterial resistance: Ampicillin, 100 μg/mL
  Growth temperature: 30°C
  Growth strain: NEB Stable
  Copy number: High Copy
Gene/Insert
  Gene/Insert name: SMARCC1
  Species: H. sapiens (human)
  Insert size (bp): 3419
  Entrez Gene: SMARCC1 (a.k.a. BAF155, CRACC1, Rsc8, SRG3, SWI3)
  Promoter: EF1a
  Cloning method: Unknown
  Sequencing primers: 5′ GGGTGGAGACTGAAGTTAGGCCAG; 3′ CACATAGCGTAAAAGGAGCAACATAG
Terms and licenses: Academic/Nonprofit Terms; Industry Terms: Not Available to Industry
Depositor comments: NM_003074,ENST00000254480 . The transcription factor ORF portion of this plasmid was synthesized by Genewiz. Please test multiple small colonies in case of plasmid recombination. To make this collection available in a timely manner, a portion of this collection was not fully sequenced by Addgene. If an Addgene verified full plasmid sequence is not available, please contact us prior to placing an order to request the full sequence.
How to cite: TFORF0808 was a gift from Feng Zhang (Addgene plasmid # 142693 ; http://n2t.net/addgene:142693 ; RRID:Addgene_142693)
