[The description below was written by a language model from this plasmid's Addgene catalogue record and pLannotate feature annotations shown in this document.]
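Description:
TFORF0808 is a lentiviral mammalian expression plasmid built on the pLX_TRC317 backbone, one member of a barcoded transcription factor ORF collection designed for pooled overexpression screens. It is propagated in E. coli through a high-copy ColE1/pUC-type origin with ampicillin selection (AmpR), and also carries an f1 origin along with remnants of a lacZα/lac promoter cloning region flanked by T3 and T7 promoters. The depositor notes that the plasmid can recombine, a common issue with LTR-containing vectors.

The viral portion has a third-generation, self-inactivating layout. An RSV promoter drives a truncated HIV-1 5' LTR, followed by the Ψ packaging signal with a partial gag sequence, the RRE for Rev-dependent nuclear export, a cPPT/CTS element, and a ΔU3 3' LTR followed by an SV40 polyadenylation signal. Between the LTRs are two expression units. An SV40 early promoter/origin drives puromycin N-acetyltransferase, which allows selection of transduced cells. Downstream, the EF-1α promoter drives the human SMARCC1 (BAF155) ORF, a core subunit of SWI/SNF ATP-dependent chromatin remodeling complexes; the ORF was synthesized and corresponds to the reference transcript cited by the depositor. A WPRE after the ORF enhances transcript stability and expression. The record describes a unique 24-bp barcode linked to each ORF, but it is not annotated in the feature table. It may lie in the short interval between the ORF and the WPRE, where only a small U6 promoter fragment was detected.

After packaging into lentivirus and transduction, the construct supports stable SMARCC1 overexpression, and the barcode identifies the ORF in pooled screens such as directed differentiation studies.
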