Features (pLannotate 1.2.2; 31 found; start..end, strand, type, name):
      5..231     +  promoter       RSV promoter: Rous sarcoma virus enhancer/promoter
    232..412     +  LTR            5' LTR (truncated): truncated 5' long terminal repeat (LTR) from HIV-1
    459..584     +  misc_feature   HIV-1 Ψ: packaging signal of human immunodeficiency virus type 1
    568..931     +  CDS            HIV-1 gag (fragment): gag protein from human immunodeficiency virus 1; gag
   1077..1310    +  misc_feature   RRE: The Rev response element (RRE) of HIV-1 allows for Rev-dependent mRNA export from the nucleus to the cytoplasm.
   1687..1713    +  CDS            Rev (fragment): human immunodeficiency virus 1 (HIV-1) Rev protein; rev; enhances nuclear export of unspliced and incompletely spliced viral mRNAs
   1720..1743    +  promoter       SV40 promoter (fragment): SV40 early promoter
   1744..1815    +  promoter       SV40 promoter (fragment): SV40 enhancer and early promoter
   1839..1974    +  rep_origin     SV40 ori: SV40 origin of replication
   2020..2616    +  CDS            PuroR (fragment): puromycin N-acetyltransferase; pac from Streptomyces; confers resistance to puromycin
   2665..2782    +  misc_feature   cPPT/CTS: central polypurine tract and central termination sequence of HIV-1
   2847..2913    +  CDS            small t antigen (fragment): SV40 (simian virus 40) small t antigen
   2920..4098    +  promoter       EF-1α promoter: strong constitutive promoter for human elongation factor EF-1α
   4115..7429    +  CDS            SMARCC1: SMRC1_HUMAN - Also known as BAF155. Experimental evidence at protein level: Swiss-Prot protein existence level 1. Involved in transcriptional activation and repression of select genes by chromatin remodeling (alteration of DNA-nucleosome topology). Component of SWI/SNF chromatin remodeling complexes that carry out key enzymatic activities, changing chromatin structure by altering DNA-histone contacts within a nucleosome in an ATP-dependent manner. May stimulate the ATPase activity of the catalytic subunit of the complex (PubMed:10078207, PubMed:29374058). Belongs to the neural progenitors-spec
   7445..7498    +  promoter       U6 promoter (fragment): RNA polymerase III promoter for human U6 snRNA
   7540..8128    +  misc_feature   WPRE: woodchuck hepatitis virus posttranscriptional regulatory element
   8179..8198    +  misc_feature   cPPT/CTS (fragment): central polypurine tract and central termination sequence of HIV-1
   8200..8433    +  LTR            3' LTR (ΔU3): self-inactivating 3' long terminal repeat (LTR) from HIV-1
   8511..8632    +  polyA_signal   SV40 poly(A) signal: SV40 polyadenylation signal
   8672..8807    +  rep_origin     SV40 ori: SV40 origin of replication
   8828..8846    -  promoter       T7 promoter: promoter for bacteriophage T7 RNA polymerase
   8854..9009    +  CDS            lacZα (fragment): LacZα fragment of β-galactosidase; lacZ fragment
   9014..9442    +  rep_origin     f1 ori (sequence partly withheld): f1 bacteriophage origin of replication; arrow indicates direction of (+) strand synthesis
   9495..9599    +  promoter       AmpR promoter: bla
   9600..10460   +  CDS            AmpR: β-lactamase; bla; confers resistance to ampicillin, carbenicillin, and related antibiotics
  10631..11219   +  rep_origin     ori: high-copy-number ColE1/pMB1/pBR322/pUC origin of replication
  11402..11494   +  CDS            lacI (fragment): lac repressor; lacI; The lac repressor binds to the lac operator to inhibit transcription in E. coli. This inhibition can be relieved by adding lactose or isopropyl-β-D-thiogalactopyranoside (IPTG).
  11507..11528   +  protein_bind   CAP binding site: CAP binding activates transcription in the presence of cAMP. E. coli catabolite activator protein
  11543..11573   +  promoter       lac promoter: promoter for the E. coli lac operon
  11577..11599   +  protein_bind   lac operator (fragment): The lac repressor binds to the lac operator to inhibit transcription in E. coli. This inhibition can be relieved by adding lactose or isopropyl-β-D-thiogalactopyranoside (IPTG). lac repressor encoded by lacI
  11642..11660   +  promoter       T3 promoter: promoter for bacteriophage T3 RNA polymerase
>Addgene plasmid #142693 | TFORF0808 | addgene full sequence | sequence record 471121 | Addgene NGS Result
TTAATGTAGTCTTATGCAATACTCTTGTAGTCTTGCAACATGGTAACGATGAGTTAGCAACATGCCTTAC
AAGGAGAGAAAAAGCACCGTGCATGCCGATTGGTGGAAGTAAGGTGGTACGATCGTGCCTTATTAGGAAG
GCAACAGACGGGTCTGACATGGATTGGACGAACCACTGAATTGCCGCATTGCAGAGATATTGTATTTAAG
TGCCTAGCTCGATACATAAACGGGTCTCTCTGGTTAGACCAGATCTGAGCCTGGGAGCTCTCTGGCTAAC
TAGGGAACCCACTGCTTAAGCCTCAATAAAGCTTGCCTTGAGTGCTTCAAGTAGTGTGTGCCCGTCTGTT
GTGTGACTCTGGTAACTAGAGATCCCTCAGACCCTTTTAGTCAGTGTGGAAAATCTCTAGCAGTGGCGCC
CGAACAGGGACTTGAAAGCGAAAGGGAAACCAGAGGAGCTCTCTCGACGCAGGACTCGGCTTGCTGAAGC
GCGCACGGCAAGAGGCGAGGGGCGGCGACTGGTGAGTACGCCAAAAATTTTGACTAGCGGAGGCTAGAAG
GAGAGAGATGGGTGCGAGAGCGTCAGTATTAAGCGGGGGAGAATTAGATCGCGATGGGAAAAAATTCGGT
TAAGGCCAGGGGGAAAGAAAAAATATAAATTAAAACATATAGTATGGGCAAGCAGGGAGCTAGAACGATT
CGCAGTTAATCCTGGCCTGTTAGAAACATCAGAAGGCTGTAGACAAATACTGGGACAGCTACAACCATCC
CTTCAGACAGGATCAGAAGAACTTAGATCATTATATAATACAGTAGCAACCCTCTATTGTGTGCATCAAA
GGATAGAGATAAAAGACACCAAGGAAGCTTTAGACAAGATAGAGGAAGAGCAAAACAAAAGTAAGACCAC
CGCACAGCAAGCGGCCGCTGATCTTCAGACCTGGAGGAGGAGATATGAGGGACAATTGGAGAAGTGAATT
ATATAAATATAAAGTAGTAAAAATTGAACCATTAGGAGTAGCACCCACCAAGGCAAAGAGAAGAGTGGTG
CAGAGAGAAAAAAGAGCAGTGGGAATAGGAGCTTTGTTCCTTGGGTTCTTGGGAGCAGCAGGAAGCACTA
TGGGCGCAGCGTCAATGACGCTGACGGTACAGGCCAGACAATTATTGTCTGGTATAGTGCAGCAGCAGAA
CAATTTGCTGAGGGCTATTGAGGCGCAACAGCATCTGTTGCAACTCACAGTCTGGGGCATCAAGCAGCTC
CAGGCAAGAATCCTGGCTGTGGAAAGATACCTAAAGGATCAACAGCTCCTGGGGATTTGGGGTTGCTCTG
GAAAACTCATTTGCACCACTGCTGTGCCTTGGAATGCTAGTTGGAGTAATAAATCTCTGGAACAGATTTG
GAATCACACGACCTGGATGGAGTGGGACAGAGAAATTAACAATTACACAAGCTTAATACACTCCTTAATT
GAAGAATCGCAAAACCAGCAAGAAAAGAATGAACAAGAATTATTGGAATTAGATAAATGGGCAAGTTTGT
GGAATTGGTTTAACATAACAAATTGGCTGTGGTATATAAAATTATTCATAATGATAGTAGGAGGCTTGGT
AGGTTTAAGAATAGTTTTTGCTGTACTTTCTATAGTGAATAGAGTTAGGCAGGGATATTCACCATTATCG
TTTCAGACCCACCTCCCAACCCCGAGGGGACCCATGCATTGCATCTCAATTAGTCAGCAACCAGGTGTGG
AAAGTCCCCAGGCTCCCCAGCAGGCAGAAGTATGCAAAGCATGCGTCTCAATTAGTCAGCAACCATAGTC
CCGCCCCTAACTCCGCCCATCCCGCCCCTAACTCCGCCCAGTTCCGCCCATTCTCCGCCCCATGGCTGAC
TAATTTTTTTTATTTATGCAGAGGCCGAGGCCGCCTCGGCCTCTGAGCTATTCCAGAAGTAGTGAGGAGG
CTTTTTTGGAGGCCTAGGCTTTTGCAAAAAGCTTTCTAGAGGTACCACCGGAGCTTACCATGACCGAGTA
CAAGCCCACGGTGCGCCTCGCCACCCGCGACGACGTCCCCAGGGCCGTACGCACCCTCGCCGCCGCGTTC
GCCGACTACCCCGCCACGCGCCACACCGTCGATCCGGACCGCCACATCGAGCGGGTCACCGAGCTGCAAG
AACTCTTCCTCACGCGCGTCGGGCTCGACATCGGCAAGGTGTGGGTCGCGGACGACGGCGCCGCCGTGGC
GGTCTGGACCACGCCGGAGAGCGTCGAAGCGGGGGCGGTGTTCGCCGAGATCGGCCCGCGCATGGCCGAG
TTGAGCGGTTCCCGGCTGGCCGCGCAGCAACAGATGGAAGGCCTCCTGGCGCCGCACCGGCCCAAGGAGC
CCGCGTGGTTCCTGGCCACCGTCGGCGTCTCGCCCGACCACCAGGGCAAGGGTCTGGGCAGCGCCGTCGT
GCTCCCCGGAGTGGAGGCGGCCGAGCGCGCCGGGGTGCCCGCCTTCCTGGAGACCTCCGCGCCCCGCAAC
CTCCCCTTCTACGAGCGGCTCGGCTTCACCGTCACCGCCGACGTCGAGGTGCCCGAAGGACCGCGCACCT
GGTGCATGACCCGCAAGCCCGGTGCCAGTTAACGAATTCTAGATCTTGAGACAAATGGCAGTATTCATCC
ACAATTTTAAAAGAAAAGGGGGGATTGGGGGGTACAGTGCAGGGGAAAGAATAGTAGACATAATAGCAAC
AGACATACAAACTAAAGAATTACAAAAACAAATTACAAAAATTCAAAATTTTCGGGTTTATTACAGGGAC
AGCAGAGATCCACTTTGGCGCCGGCTCGAGGCCTGCAGGTGCAAAGATGGATAAAGTTTTAAACAGAGAG
GAATCTTTGCAGCTAATGGACCTTCTAGGTCTTGAAAGGAGTGGGAATTGGCTCCGGTGCCCGTCAGTGG
GCAGAGCGCACATCGCCCACAGTCCCCGAGAAGTTGGGGGGAGGGGTCGGCAATTGAACCGGTGCCTAGA
GAAGGTGGCGCGGGGTAAACTGGGAAAGTGATGTCGTGTACTGGCTCCGCCTTTTTCCCGAGGGTGGGGG
AGAACCGTATATAAGTGCAGTAGTCGCCGTGAACGTTCTTTTTCGCAACGGGTTTGCCGCCAGAACACAG
GTAAGTGCCGTGTGTGGTTCCCGCGGGCCTGGCCTCTTTACGGGTTATGGCCCTTGCGTGCCTTGAATTA
CTTCCACCTGGCTGCAGTACGTGATTCTTGATCCCGAGCTTCGGGTTGGAAGTGGGTGGGAGAGTTCGAG
GCCTTGCGCTTAAGGAGCCCCTTCGCCTCGTGCTTGAGTTGAGGCCTGGCCTGGGCGCTGGGGCCGCCGC
GTGCGAATCTGGTGGCACCTTCGCGCCTGTCTCGCTGCTTTCGATAAGTCTCTAGCCATTTAAAATTTTT
GATGACCTGCTGCGACGCTTTTTTTCTGGCAAGATAGTCTTGTAAATGCGGGCCAAGATCTGCACACTGG
TATTTCGGTTTTTGGGGCCGCGGGCGGCGACGGGGCCCGTGCGTCCCAGCGCACATGTTCGGCGAGGCGG
GGCCTGCGAGCGCGGCCACCGAGAATCGGACGGGGGTAGTCTCAAGCTGGCCGGCCTGCTCTGGTGCCTG
GCCTCGCGCCGCCGTGTATCGCCCCGCCCTGGGCGGCAAGGCTGGCCCGGTCGGCACCAGTTGCGTGAGC
GGAAAGATGGCCGCTTCCCGGCCCTGCTGCAGGGAGCTCAAAATGGAGGACGCGGCGCTCGGGAGAGCGG
GCGGGTGAGTCACCCACACAAAGGAAAAGGGCCTTTCCGTCCTCAGCCGTCGCTTCATGTGACTCCACGG
AGTACCGGGCGCCGTCCAGGCACCTCGATTAGTTCTCGAGCTTTTGGAGTACGTCGTCTTTAGGTTGGGG
GGAGGGGTTTTATGCGATGGAGTTTCCCCACACTGAGTGGGTGGAGACTGAAGTTAGGCCAGCTTGGCAC
TTGATGTAATTCTCCTTGGAATTTGCCCTTTTTGAGTTTGGATCTTGGTTCATTCTCAAGCCTCAGACAG
TGGTTCAAAGTTTTTTTCTTCCATTTCAGGTGTCGTGAGGCTAGCACCGCCACCATGGCCGCAGCGGCGG
GCGGCGGCGGGCCGGGGACAGCGGTAGGCGCCACGGGCTCGGGGATTGCGGCGGCAGCCGCAGGCCTAGC
TGTTTATCGACGGAAGGATGGGGGCCCGGCCACCAAGTTTTGGGAGAGCCCGGAGACGGTGTCCCAGCTG
GATTCGGTGCGGGTCTGGCTGGGCAAGCACTACAAGAAGTATGTTCATGCGGATGCTCCTACCAATAAAA
CACTGGCTGGGCTGGTGGTGCAGCTTCTTCAGTTCCAGGAAGATGCCTTTGGGAAGCATGTCACCAACCC
GGCCTTCACCAAACTCCCTGCAAAGTGTTTCATGGATTTCAAAGCTGGAGGCGCCTTATGTCACATTCTT
GGGGCTGCTTACAAGTATAAAAATGAACAGGGATGGCGGAGGTTTGACCTACAGAACCCATCTCGAATGG
ATCGTAATGTGGAAATGTTTATGAACATTGAAAAAACATTGGTGCAGAACAATTGTTTGACCAGACCCAA
CATCTACCTCATTCCAGACATTGATCTGAAGTTGGCTAACAAATTGAAAGATATCATCAAACGACATCAG
GGAACATTTACGGATGAGAAGTCAAAAGCTTCCCACCACATTTACCCATATTCTTCCTCACAAGACGATG
AAGAATGGTTGAGACCGGTGATGAGAAAAGAGAAGCAAGTGTTAGTGCATTGGGGCTTTTACCCAGACAG
CTATGATACTTGGGTCCATAGTAATGATGTTGATGCTGAAATTGAAGATCCACCAATTCCAGAAAAACCA
TGGAAGGTTCATGTGAAATGGATTTTGGACACTGATATTTTCAATGAATGGATGAATGAGGAGGATTATG
AGGTGGATGAAAATAGGAAGCCTGTGAGTTTTCGTCAGCGGATTTCAACCAAGAATGAAGAGCCAGTCAG
AAGTCCAGAAAGAAGAGATAGAAAAGCATCAGCTAATGCTCGAAAGAGGAAACATTCGCCTTCGCCTCCC
CCTCCGACACCAACAGAATCACGGAAGAAGAGTGGGAAGAAAGGCCAAGCTAGCCTTTATGGGAAGCGCA
GAAGTCAGAAAGAGGAAGATGAGCAAGAAGATCTAACCAAGGATATGGAAGACCCAACACCTGTACCCAA
TATAGAAGAAGTAGTACTTCCCAAAAATGTGAACCTAAAGAAAGATAGTGAAAATACACCTGTTAAAGGA
GGAACTGTAGCGGATCTAGATGAGCAGGATGAAGAAACAGTCACAGCAGGAGGAAAGGAAGATGAAGATC
CTGCCAAAGGTGATCAGAGTCGATCAGTTGACCTTGGGGAAGATAATGTGACAGAGCAGACCAATCACAT
TATTATTCCTAGTTATGCATCATGGTTTGATTATAACTGTATTCATGTGATTGAACGGCGTGCTCTTCCT
GAGTTCTTCAATGGAAAAAACAAATCCAAGACTCCAGAAATATACTTGGCATATCGAAATTTTATGATTG
ACACGTATCGTCTAAACCCCCAAGAGTATTTAACTAGCACTGCTTGTCGGAGGAACTTGACTGGAGATGT
GTGTGCTGTGATGAGGGTCCATGCCTTTTTAGAGCAGTGGGGACTCGTTAATTACCAAGTTGACCCGGAA
AGTAGACCCATGGCAATGGGACCTCCTCCTACTCCTCATTTTAATGTATTAGCTGATACCCCCTCTGGGC
TTGTGCCTCTGCATCTTCGATCACCTCAGGTTCCTGCTGCTCAACAGATGCTAAATTTTCCTGAGAAAAA
CAAGGAAAAACCAGTTGATTTGCAGAACTTTGGTCTCCGTACTGACATTTACTCCAAGAAAACATTAGCA
AAGAGTAAAGGTGCTAGTGCTGGAAGAGAATGGACTGAACAGGAGACCCTTCTACTCCTGGAGGCCCTGG
AGATGTACAAGGATGATTGGAACAAAGTGTCGGAACATGTTGGAAGTCGTACTCAGGATGAATGCATCCT
CCACTTTTTGAGACTTCCCATTGAGGACCCATACCTTGAGAATTCAGATGCTTCCCTTGGGCCTTTGGCC
TACCAGCCTGTCCCCTTCAGTCAGTCAGGAAATCCAGTTATGAGTACTGTTGCTTTTTTGGCATCTGTGG
TGGACCCTCGCGTGGCATCTGCTGCAGCAAAAGCGGCTTTGGAGGAGTTTTCTCGGGTCCGGGAGGAGGT
ACCACTGGAATTGGTTGAAGCTCATGTCAAGAAAGTACAAGAAGCAGCACGAGCCTCTGGGAAAGTGGAT
CCCACCTACGGTCTGGAGAGCAGCTGCATTGCAGGCACAGGGCCCGATGAGCCAGAGAAGCTTGAAGGAG
CTGAAGAGGAAAAAATGGAAGCCGACCCTGATGGTCAGCAGCCTGAAAAGGCAGAAAATAAAGTGGAAAA
TGAAACGGATGAAGGTGATAAAGCACAAGATGGAGAAAATGAAAAAAATAGTGAAAAGGAACAGGATAGT
GAAGTGAGTGAGGATACCAAATCAGAAGAAAAGGAGACTGAAGAGAACAAAGAACTCACTGATACATGTA
AAGAAAGAGAAAGTGATACTGGGAAGAAGAAAGTAGAACATGAAATTTCCGAAGGAAATGTTGCCACAGC
CGCAGCAGCTGCTCTTGCCTCAGCGGCTACCAAAGCCAAGCACCTGGCTGCAGTGGAAGAAAGAAAGATC
AAGTCCCTGGTAGCTCTCTTGGTTGAGACACAAATGAAGAAACTAGAGATCAAACTTCGACATTTTGAAG
AGCTGGAAACTATCATGGACAGAGAGAAAGAAGCTCTAGAACAACAGAGGCAGCAGTTGCTTACTGAACG
CCAAAACTTCCACATGGAACAGCTGAAGTATGCTGAATTACGAGCACGACAGCAAATGGAACAGCAGCAG
CATGGCCAGAACCCTCAACAGGCACACCAGCACTCAGGAGGACCTGGCCTGGCCCCACTTGGAGCAGCAG
GGCACCCTGGCATGATGCCTCATCAACAGCCCCCTCCCTACCCTCTGATGCACCACCAGATGCCACCACC
TCATCCACCCCAGCCAGGTCAGATACCAGGCCCAGGTTCCATGATGCCCGGGCAGCACATGCCAGGCCGC
ATGATTCCCACTGTTGCAGCCAACATCCACCCCTCTGGGAGTGGCCCTACCCCTCCTGGCATGCCACCAA
TGCCAGGAAACATCTTAGGACCCCGGGTACCCCTGACAGCACCTAACGGCATGTATCCCCCTCCACCACA
GCAGCAGCCACCGCCACCACCACCTGCAGATGGGGTCCCTCCGCCTCCTGCTCCTGGCCCGCCAGCCTCA
GCTGCTCCTTAGTAATGAACTAGTCCGTAACTTGAAAGTATTTCGATTTCTTGGCTTTATATATCTTGTG
GAAAGGACGAGGTTAATGAAGTCGCTGGGTCCCGACGCGTTAAGTCGACAATCAACCTCTGGATTACAAA
ATTTGTGAAAGATTGACTGGTATTCTTAACTATGTTGCTCCTTTTACGCTATGTGGATACGCTGCTTTAA
TGCCTTTGTATCATGCTATTGCTTCCCGTATGGCTTTCATTTTCTCCTCCTTGTATAAATCCTGGTTGCT
GTCTCTTTATGAGGAGTTGTGGCCCGTTGTCAGGCAACGTGGCGTGGTGTGCACTGTGTTTGCTGACGCA
ACCCCCACTGGTTGGGGCATTGCCACCACCTGTCAGCTCCTTTCCGGGACTTTCGCTTTCCCCCTCCCTA
TTGCCACGGCGGAACTCATCGCCGCCTGCCTTGCCCGCTGCTGGACAGGGGCTCGGCTGTTGGGCACTGA
CAATTCCGTGGTGTTGTCGGGGAAATCATCGTCCTTTCCTTGGCTGCTCGCCTGTGTTGCCACCTGGATT
CTGCGCGGGACGTCCTTCTGCTACGTCCCTTCGGCCCTCAATCCAGCGGACCTTCCTTCCCGCGGCCTGC
TGCCGGCTCTGCGGCCTCTTCCGCGTCTTCGCCTTCGCCCTCAGACGAGTCGGATCTCCCTTTGGGCCGC
CTCCCCGCGTCGACTTTAAGACCAATGACTTACAAGGCAGCTGTAGATCTTAGCCACTTTTTAAAAGAAA
AGGGGGGACTGGAAGGGCTAATTCACTCCCAACGAAGACAAGATCTGCTTTTTGCTTGTACTGGGTCTCT
CTGGTTAGACCAGATCTGAGCCTGGGAGCTCTCTGGCTAACTAGGGAACCCACTGCTTAAGCCTCAATAA
AGCTTGCCTTGAGTGCTTCAAGTAGTGTGTGCCCGTCTGTTGTGTGACTCTGGTAACTAGAGATCCCTCA
GACCCTTTTAGTCAGTGTGGAAAATCTCTAGCAGTACGTATAGTAGTTCATGTCATCTTATTATTCAGTA
TTTATAACTTGCAAAGAAATGAATATCAGAGAGTGAGAGGAACTTGTTTATTGCAGCTTATAATGGTTAC
AAATAAAGCAATAGCATCACAAATTTCACAAATAAAGCATTTTTTTCACTGCATTCTAGTTGTGGTTTGT
CCAAACTCATCAATGTATCTTATCATGTCTGGCTCTAGCTATCCCGCCCCTAACTCCGCCCATCCCGCCC
CTAACTCCGCCCAGTTCCGCCCATTCTCCGCCCCATGGCTGACTAATTTTTTTTATTTATGCAGAGGCCG
AGGCCGCCTCGGCCTCTGAGCTATTCCAGAAGTAGTGAGGAGGCTTTTTTGGAGGCCTAGGGACGTACCC
AATTCGCCCTATAGTGAGTCGTATTACGCGCGCTCACTGGCCGTCGTTTTACAACGTCGTGACTGGGAAA
ACCCTGGCGTTACCCAACTTAATCGCCTTGCAGCACATCCCCCTTTCGCCAGCTGGCGTAATAGCGAAGA
GGCCCGCACCGATCGCCCTTCCCAACAGTTGCGCAGCCTGAATGGCGAATGGG
[124 nt withheld, positions 9014-9137]
C
[91 nt withheld, positions 9139-9229]
A
[49 nt withheld, positions 9231-9279]
CCTTTGACGTTGGAGTCCACGTTCTTT
[37 nt withheld, positions 9307-9343]
ACCCTATCTCGGTCTATTCTTTTGATTTATAAGGGATTTTGCCGATTTCGGCCTATTGGTTAAAAAATGA
GCTGATTTAACAAAAATTTAACGCGAATTTTAACAAAATATTAACGCTTACAATTTAGGTGGCACTTTTC
GGGGAAATGTGCGCGGAACCCCTATTTGTTTATTTTTCTAAATACATTCAAATATGTATCCGCTCATGAG
ACAATAACCCTGATAAATGCTTCAATAATATTGAAAAAGGAAGAGTATGAGTATTCAACATTTCCGTGTC
GCCCTTATTCCCTTTTTTGCGGCATTTTGCCTTCCTGTTTTTGCTCACCCAGAAACGCTGGTGAAAGTAA
AAGATGCTGAAGATCAGTTGGGTGCACGAGTGGGTTACATCGAACTGGATCTCAACAGCGGTAAGATCCT
TGAGAGTTTTCGCCCCGAAGAACGTTTTCCAATGATGAGCACTTTTAAAGTTCTGCTATGTGGCGCGGTA
TTATCCCGTATTGACGCCGGGCAAGAGCAACTCGGTCGCCGCATACACTATTCTCAGAATGACTTGGTTG
AGTACTCACCAGTCACAGAAAAGCATCTTACGGATGGCATGACAGTAAGAGAATTATGCAGTGCTGCCAT
AACCATGAGTGATAACACTGCGGCCAACTTACTTCTGACAACGATCGGAGGACCGAAGGAGCTAACCGCT
TTTTTGCACAACATGGGGGATCATGTAACTCGCCTTGATCGTTGGGAACCGGAGCTGAATGAAGCCATAC
CAAACGACGAGCGTGACACCACGATGCCTGTAGCAATGGCAACAACGTTGCGCAAACTATTAACTGGCGA
ACTACTTACTCTAGCTTCCCGGCAACAATTAATAGACTGGATGGAGGCGGATAAAGTTGCAGGACCACTT
CTGCGCTCGGCCCTTCCGGCTGGCTGGTTTATTGCTGATAAATCTGGAGCCGGTGAGCGTGGGTCTCGCG
GTATCATTGCAGCACTGGGGCCAGATGGTAAGCCCTCCCGTATCGTAGTTATCTACACGACGGGGAGTCA
GGCAACTATGGATGAACGAAATAGACAGATCGCTGAGATAGGTGCCTCACTGATTAAGCATTGGTAACTG
TCAGACCAAGTTTACTCATATATACTTTAGATTGATTTAAAACTTCATTTTTAATTTAAAAGGATCTAGG
TGAAGATCCTTTTTGATAATCTCATGACCAAAATCCCTTAACGTGAGTTTTCGTTCCACTGAGCGTCAGA
CCCCGTAGAAAAGATCAAAGGATCTTCTTGAGATCCTTTTTTTCTGCGCGTAATCTGCTGCTTGCAAACA
AAAAAACCACCGCTACCAGCGGTGGTTTGTTTGCCGGATCAAGAGCTACCAACTCTTTTTCCGAAGGTAA
CTGGCTTCAGCAGAGCGCAGATACCAAATACTGTTCTTCTAGTGTAGCCGTAGTTAGGCCACCACTTCAA
GAACTCTGTAGCACCGCCTACATACCTCGCTCTGCTAATCCTGTTACCAGTGGCTGCTGCCAGTGGCGAT
AAGTCGTGTCTTACCGGGTTGGACTCAAGACGATAGTTACCGGATAAGGCGCAGCGGTCGGGCTGAACGG
GGGGTTCGTGCACACAGCCCAGCTTGGAGCGAACGACCTACACCGAACTGAGATACCTACAGCGTGAGCT
ATGAGAAAGCGCCACGCTTCCCGAAGGGAGAAAGGCGGACAGGTATCCGGTAAGCGGCAGGGTCGGAACA
GGAGAGCGCACGAGGGAGCTTCCAGGGGGAAACGCCTGGTATCTTTATAGTCCTGTCGGGTTTCGCCACC
TCTGACTTGAGCGTCGATTTTTGTGATGCTCGTCAGGGGGGCGGAGCCTATGGAAAAACGCCAGCAACGC
GGCCTTTTTACGGTTCCTGGCCTTTTGCTGGCCTTTTGCTCACATGTTCTTTCCTGCGTTATCCCCTGAT
TCTGTGGATAACCGTATTACCGCCTTTGAGTGAGCTGATACCGCTCGCCGCAGCCGAACGACCGAGCGCA
GCGAGTCAGTGAGCGAGGAAGCGGAAGAGCGCCCAATACGCAAACCGCCTCTCCCCGCGCGTTGGCCGAT
TCATTAATGCAGCTGGCACGACAGGTTTCCCGACTGGAAAGCGGGCAGTGAGCGCAACGCAATTAATGTG
AGTTAGCTCACTCATTAGGCACCCCAGGCTTTACACTTTATGCTTCCGGCTCGTATGTTGTGTGGAATTG
TGAGCGGATAACAATTTCACACAGGAAACAGCTATGACCATGATTACGCCAAGCGCGCAATTAACCCTCA
CTAAAGGGAACAAAAGCTGGAGCTGCAAGC
