>Addgene plasmid #142693 | TFORF0808 | depositor partial sequence | sequence record 280217 | Insert
ACCGCCACCATGGCCGCAGCGGCGGGCGGCGGCGGGCCGGGGACAGCGGTAGGCGCCACGGGCTCGGGGA
TTGCGGCGGCAGCCGCAGGCCTAGCTGTTTATCGACGGAAGGATGGGGGCCCGGCCACCAAGTTTTGGGA
GAGCCCGGAGACGGTGTCCCAGCTGGATTCGGTGCGGGTCTGGCTGGGCAAGCACTACAAGAAGTATGTT
CATGCGGATGCTCCTACCAATAAAACACTGGCTGGGCTGGTGGTGCAGCTTCTTCAGTTCCAGGAAGATG
CCTTTGGGAAGCATGTCACCAACCCGGCCTTCACCAAACTCCCTGCAAAGTGTTTCATGGATTTCAAAGC
TGGAGGCGCCTTATGTCACATTCTTGGGGCTGCTTACAAGTATAAAAATGAACAGGGATGGCGGAGGTTT
GACCTACAGAACCCATCTCGAATGGATCGTAATGTGGAAATGTTTATGAACATTGAAAAAACATTGGTGC
AGAACAATTGTTTGACCAGACCCAACATCTACCTCATTCCAGACATTGATCTGAAGTTGGCTAACAAATT
GAAAGATATCATCAAACGACATCAGGGAACATTTACGGATGAGAAGTCAAAAGCTTCCCACCACATTTAC
CCATATTCTTCCTCACAAGACGATGAAGAATGGTTGAGACCGGTGATGAGAAAAGAGAAGCAAGTGTTAG
TGCATTGGGGCTTTTACCCAGACAGCTATGATACTTGGGTCCATAGTAATGATGTTGATGCTGAAATTGA
AGATCCACCAATTCCAGAAAAACCATGGAAGGTTCATGTGAAATGGATTTTGGACACTGATATTTTCAAT
GAATGGATGAATGAGGAGGATTATGAGGTGGATGAAAATAGGAAGCCTGTGAGTTTTCGTCAGCGGATTT
CAACCAAGAATGAAGAGCCAGTCAGAAGTCCAGAAAGAAGAGATAGAAAAGCATCAGCTAATGCTCGAAA
GAGGAAACATTCGCCTTCGCCTCCCCCTCCGACACCAACAGAATCACGGAAGAAGAGTGGGAAGAAAGGC
CAAGCTAGCCTTTATGGGAAGCGCAGAAGTCAGAAAGAGGAAGATGAGCAAGAAGATCTAACCAAGGATA
TGGAAGACCCAACACCTGTACCCAATATAGAAGAAGTAGTACTTCCCAAAAATGTGAACCTAAAGAAAGA
TAGTGAAAATACACCTGTTAAAGGAGGAACTGTAGCGGATCTAGATGAGCAGGATGAAGAAACAGTCACA
GCAGGAGGAAAGGAAGATGAAGATCCTGCCAAAGGTGATCAGAGTCGATCAGTTGACCTTGGGGAAGATA
ATGTGACAGAGCAGACCAATCACATTATTATTCCTAGTTATGCATCATGGTTTGATTATAACTGTATTCA
TGTGATTGAACGGCGTGCTCTTCCTGAGTTCTTCAATGGAAAAAACAAATCCAAGACTCCAGAAATATAC
TTGGCATATCGAAATTTTATGATTGACACGTATCGTCTAAACCCCCAAGAGTATTTAACTAGCACTGCTT
GTCGGAGGAACTTGACTGGAGATGTGTGTGCTGTGATGAGGGTCCATGCCTTTTTAGAGCAGTGGGGACT
CGTTAATTACCAAGTTGACCCGGAAAGTAGACCCATGGCAATGGGACCTCCTCCTACTCCTCATTTTAAT
GTATTAGCTGATACCCCCTCTGGGCTTGTGCCTCTGCATCTTCGATCACCTCAGGTTCCTGCTGCTCAAC
AGATGCTAAATTTTCCTGAGAAAAACAAGGAAAAACCAGTTGATTTGCAGAACTTTGGTCTCCGTACTGA
CATTTACTCCAAGAAAACATTAGCAAAGAGTAAAGGTGCTAGTGCTGGAAGAGAATGGACTGAACAGGAG
ACCCTTCTACTCCTGGAGGCCCTGGAGATGTACAAGGATGATTGGAACAAAGTGTCGGAACATGTTGGAA
GTCGTACTCAGGATGAATGCATCCTCCACTTTTTGAGACTTCCCATTGAGGACCCATACCTTGAGAATTC
AGATGCTTCCCTTGGGCCTTTGGCCTACCAGCCTGTCCCCTTCAGTCAGTCAGGAAATCCAGTTATGAGT
ACTGTTGCTTTTTTGGCATCTGTGGTGGACCCTCGCGTGGCATCTGCTGCAGCAAAAGCGGCTTTGGAGG
AGTTTTCTCGGGTCCGGGAGGAGGTACCACTGGAATTGGTTGAAGCTCATGTCAAGAAAGTACAAGAAGC
AGCACGAGCCTCTGGGAAAGTGGATCCCACCTACGGTCTGGAGAGCAGCTGCATTGCAGGCACAGGGCCC
GATGAGCCAGAGAAGCTTGAAGGAGCTGAAGAGGAAAAAATGGAAGCCGACCCTGATGGTCAGCAGCCTG
AAAAGGCAGAAAATAAAGTGGAAAATGAAACGGATGAAGGTGATAAAGCACAAGATGGAGAAAATGAAAA
AAATAGTGAAAAGGAACAGGATAGTGAAGTGAGTGAGGATACCAAATCAGAAGAAAAGGAGACTGAAGAG
AACAAAGAACTCACTGATACATGTAAAGAAAGAGAAAGTGATACTGGGAAGAAGAAAGTAGAACATGAAA
TTTCCGAAGGAAATGTTGCCACAGCCGCAGCAGCTGCTCTTGCCTCAGCGGCTACCAAAGCCAAGCACCT
GGCTGCAGTGGAAGAAAGAAAGATCAAGTCCCTGGTAGCTCTCTTGGTTGAGACACAAATGAAGAAACTA
GAGATCAAACTTCGACATTTTGAAGAGCTGGAAACTATCATGGACAGAGAGAAAGAAGCTCTAGAACAAC
AGAGGCAGCAGTTGCTTACTGAACGCCAAAACTTCCACATGGAACAGCTGAAGTATGCTGAATTACGAGC
ACGACAGCAAATGGAACAGCAGCAGCATGGCCAGAACCCTCAACAGGCACACCAGCACTCAGGAGGACCT
GGCCTGGCCCCACTTGGAGCAGCAGGGCACCCTGGCATGATGCCTCATCAACAGCCCCCTCCCTACCCTC
TGATGCACCACCAGATGCCACCACCTCATCCACCCCAGCCAGGTCAGATACCAGGCCCAGGTTCCATGAT
GCCCGGGCAGCACATGCCAGGCCGCATGATTCCCACTGTTGCAGCCAACATCCACCCCTCTGGGAGTGGC
CCTACCCCTCCTGGCATGCCACCAATGCCAGGAAACATCTTAGGACCCCGGGTACCCCTGACAGCACCTA
ACGGCATGTATCCCCCTCCACCACAGCAGCAGCCACCGCCACCACCACCTGCAGATGGGGTCCCTCCGCC
TCCTGCTCCTGGCCCGCCAGCCTCAGCTGCTCCTTAGTAATGAACTAGTCCGTAACTTGAAAGTATTTCG
ATTTCTTGGCTTTATATATCTTGTGGAAAGGACGAGGTTAATGAAGTCGCTGGGTCCCG
