>Addgene plasmid #142693 | TFORF0808 | depositor partial sequence | sequence record 280218 | Barcode
GGTTAATGAAGTCGCTGGGTCCCG
